Addgene plasmid #44062: pTF258 (pFA6a-PSc-6xGly-His3MX)
Purpose: (Empty Backbone)
Depositing lab: Tim Formosa. Depositing organization: University of Utah.
Backbone
  Vector backbone: pFA6a-6xGLY-3xFLAG-HIS3MX6 (Addgene plasmid #20753)
  Backbone manufacturer: Mark Hochstrasser lab (Yale Univeristy, New Haven, CT) (PMID: 19243080)
  Backbone size (bp): 4142
  Modifications to backbone: 6xGly/3xFlag replaced with PSc/6xGly/XhoI-KpnI-XbaI linker
  Vector type: PCR-based yeast C-terminal tagging
  Selectable markers: HIS3
  Tag / fusion protein: PreScission protease site (C terminal on backbone); 6xGly linker (C terminal on backbone); (XhoI-KpnI-XbaI)-containing spacer (C terminal on backbone); ADH1 transcription terminator (C terminal on backbone); His3MX casette (C terminal on backbone)
Growth in bacteria
  Bacterial resistance: Ampicillin, 100 μg/mL
  Growth temperature: 37°C
  Growth strain: DH5alpha
  Copy number: Unknown
Gene/Insert
  Cloning method: Ligation Independent Cloning
  Sequencing primers: 5′ Sp6; 3′ T7
Resource information
  A portion of this plasmid was derived from a plasmid made by: Backbone pFA6a-6xGLY-3xFLAG-HIS3MX6 from Mark Hochstrasser lab (Yale Univeristy, New Haven, CT) via Addgene (Plasmid no. 20753)
Terms and licenses: Academic/Nonprofit Terms; Industry Terms: Not Available to Industry
Depositor comments: The depositing lab has constructed and deposited here 36 plasmids that can be used to generate linear PCR products to fuse to the 3' end of an ORF in the yeast genome and add (TEV or PreScission protease site) - 6X Gly linker - (12X His, 2X Strep, 3X FLAG, Protein A, or V5) - ADH1 transcription terminator - (KanMX, HphMX, or His3MX). Six plasmids (Addgene plasmids 44062, 44068, 44074, 44080, 44086, and 44092) have no epitope/purification tag and so can be used to add an alternate tag by standard cloning into unique XhoI-KpnI-XbaI sites, if desired. The other 30 plasmids are all of the possible combinations of the protease site - tag - marker options listed above. After fusion, the modified protein can then be followed with the epitope or purified using the tag and released from the matrix with the protease site. The constructs were designed with one of two different protease sites to allow a complex with two different tags to be purified in two successive steps, using each protease to release the complex from each purification matrix. The schematic diagram (see attached above) represents the format of the constructs and shows the proper scheme for producing the desired PCR products (see also below). If only epitope tagging is needed, the upstream primer can be adjusted to skip the protease site (see example below). Construction: DS5421 (pFA6a-6xGLY-3XFLAG-HIS3MX6 (Addgene Plasmid #20753), DS5422 (pFA6a-6xGLY-3XFLAG-KanMX) (Addgene Plasmid #20754), or DS5423 (pFA6a-6xGLY-3XFLAG-HphMX) (Addgene Plasmid #20755) (corresponding to each selection marker) was digested with AscI and PacI to release 3XFlag and replace it with TEV or PreScision sites followed by 6xGly and an XhoI-KpnI-XbaI linker. Affinity tags were constructed by PCR or by annealing oligos to fit into the XhoI-XbaI gap. This includes 12xHis, 2xStrep II, 3xFLAG, PrtA (2 repeats as found in pBS1479), and V5. Each tag was inserted into each base vector, making 30 templates with all combinations of protease site, tag, and selectable marker. PCR amplification: These two primers (along with 50 nt of homology to the targets at the 5' ends) will amplify the desired product from any of the constructs (the reading frame for P1 is important – alternating codons bracketed). P1 5’-(homology)...[CGA]CGG[ATC]CCC[GGG]TTA[ATT]AAC-3’ P2 5’-(homology)...GATATCATCGATGAATTCGAGCTCGTTT-3’ If only epitope tagging is needed, the upstream primer can be adjusted to skip the protease site. As an example, for the V5-tag-containing constructs, usage of the following primer (5’-(homology)... GGTGGAGGCTCTAGAGGTAAGCCAATTCCA-3’) in place of P1 will omit the protease cleavage site and add only 3xGly and V5 (GGGSR-V5-Stop).
How to cite: pTF258 (pFA6a-PSc-6xGly-His3MX) was a gift from Tim Formosa (Addgene plasmid # 44062 ; http://n2t.net/addgene:44062 ; RRID:Addgene_44062)
