[The description below was written by a language model from this plasmid's Addgene catalogue record and pLannotate feature annotations shown in this document.]
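Description:
pTF258 (pFA6a-PSc-6xGly-His3MX) is an empty-backbone template plasmid of the pFA6a family, used for PCR-based C-terminal tagging of genes at their chromosomal loci in budding yeast. It was derived from pFA6a-6xGLY-3xFLAG-HIS3MX6 by replacing the 6xGly/3xFLAG segment with a PreScission protease site, a 6xGly linker and a short spacer carrying unique XhoI, KpnI and XbaI sites. In E. coli it is maintained through a ColE1/pUC-type origin and selected with ampicillin via the β-lactamase gene. It carries no annotated yeast replication origin, consistent with its role as a PCR template rather than a plasmid propagated in yeast. Small rop, bom and lacI fragments in the annotation appear to be backbone remnants.

The functional module lies between the SP6 and T7 promoters, which serve as sequencing primer sites. It runs from the protease site, linker and cloning spacer (these short elements are not picked up in the feature table) into the S. cerevisiae ADH1 terminator. This is followed by the His3MX cassette, in which a HIS3-type coding sequence is flanked by the Ashbya gossypii TEF promoter and terminator to allow histidine prototrophy selection. Primers bearing homology to the 3′ end of a target ORF amplify this module as a linear product that integrates by homologous recombination, fusing the cleavage site and linker in frame to the protein.

This plasmid is one of six tagless members of a 36-plasmid series combining TEV or PreScission sites, several affinity or epitope tags, and KanMX, HphMX or His3MX markers. It is intended for inserting an alternative tag of the user's choice into the XhoI-KpnI-XbaI sites. In the completed designs, the tag allows detection or affinity purification of the fusion protein. The protease site then releases the protein from the matrix, and having two different proteases permits sequential two-step purification of complexes.
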