Features (pLannotate 1.2.2; 12 found; start..end, strand, type, name):
    199..303     -  promoter       AmpR promoter: bla
    398..433     +  CDS            rop (fragment): Rop protein, which maintains plasmids at low copy number; rop
    535..586     +  misc_feature   bom (fragment): basis of mobility region from pBR322
    649..667     +  promoter       SP6 promoter: promoter for bacteriophage SP6 RNA polymerase
    807..994     +  terminator     ADH1 terminator: S. cerevisiae ADH1; transcription terminator for the S. cerevisiae alcohol dehydrogenase 1 (ADH1) gene
   1069..1412    +  promoter       TEF promoter: Ashbya gossypii TEF promoter
   1455..2108    +  CDS            HIS3: HIS7_YEAST - Experimental evidence at protein level: Swiss-Prot protein existence level 1. From Saccharomyces cerevisiae (strain ATCC 204508 / S288c) (Baker's yeast).
   2115..2312    +  terminator     TEF terminator: Ashbya gossypii TEF terminator
   2417..2435    -  promoter       T7 promoter: promoter for bacteriophage T7 RNA polymerase
   2457..2510    -  CDS            lacI (fragment): lac repressor; lacI; The lac repressor binds to the lac operator to inhibit transcription in E. coli. This inhibition can be relieved by adding lactose or isopropyl-β-D-thiogalactopyranoside (IPTG).
   2693..3281    -  rep_origin     ori: high-copy-number ColE1/pMB1/pBR322/pUC origin of replication
   3452..198     -  CDS            AmpR (across the origin): β-lactamase; bla; confers resistance to ampicillin, carbenicillin, and related antibiotics
>Addgene plasmid #44062 | pTF258 (pFA6a-PSc-6xGly-His3MX) | depositor full sequence | sequence record 61661 | pTF258 (pFA6a-PSc-6xGly-His3MX) sequence 4114 bps
CATTGGAAAACGTTCTTCGGGGCGAAAACTCTCAAGGATCTTACCGCTGTTGAGATCCAGTTCGATGTAA
CCCACTCGTGCACCCAACTGATCTTCAGCATCTTTTACTTTCACCAGCGTTTCTGGGTGAGCAAAAACAG
GAAGGCAAAATGCCGCAAAAAAGGGAATAAGGGCGACACGGAAATGTTGAATACTCATACTCTTCCTTTT
TCAATATTATTGAAGCATTTATCAGGGTTATTGTCTCATGAGCGGATACATATTTGAATGTATTTAGAAA
AATAAACAAATAGGGGTTCCGCGCACATTTCCCCGAAAAGTGCCACCTGACGTCTAAGAAACCATTATTA
TCATGACATTAACCTATAAAAATAGGCGTATCACGAGGCCCTTTCGTCTCGCGCGTTTCGGTGATGACGG
TGAAAACCTCTGACACATGCAGCTCCCGGAGACGGTCACAGCTTGTCTGTAAGCGGATGCCGGGAGCAGA
CAAGCCCGTCAGGGCGCGTCAGCGGGTGTTGGCGGGTGTCGGGGCTGGCTTAACTATGCGGCATCAGAGC
AGATTGTACTGAGAGTGCACCATATGGACATATTGTCGTTAGAACGCGGCTACAATTAATACATAACCTT
ATGTATCATACACATACGATTTAGGTGACACTATAGAACGCGGCCGCCAGCTGAAGCTTCGTACGCTGCA
GGTCGACGGATCCCCGGGTTAATTAACTTGGAAGTATTGTTCCAAGGTCCAGGTGGAGGCGGTGGAGGCT
CTAGAGGTACCCTCGAGGCGCGCCACTTCTAAATAAGCGAATTTCTTATGATTTATGATTTTTATTATTA
AATAAGTTATAAAAAAAATAAGTGTATACAAATTTTAAAGTGACTCTTAGGTTTTAAAACGAAAATTCTT
ATTCTTGAGTAACTCTTTCCTGTAGGTCAGGTTGCTTTCTCAGGTATAGTATGAGGTCGCTCTTATTGAC
CACACCTCTACCGGCAGATCCGCTAGGGATAACAGGGTAATATAGATCTGTTTAGCTTGCCTCGTCCCCG
CCGGGTCACCCGGCCAGCGACATGGAGGCCCAGAATACCCTCCTTGACAGTCTTGACGTGCGCAGCTCAG
GGGCATGATGTGACTGTCGCCCGTACATTTAGCCCATACATCCCCATGTATAATCATTTGCATCCATACA
TTTTGATGGCCGCACGGCGCGAAGCAAAAATTACGGCTCCTCGCTGCAGACCTGCGAGCAGGGAAACGCT
CCCCTCACAGACGCGTTGAATTGTCCCCACGCCGCGCCCCTGTAGAGAAATATAAAAGGTTAGGATTTGC
CACTGAGGTTCTTCTTTCATATACTTCCTTTTAAAATCTTGCTAGGATACAGTTCTCACATCACATCCGA
ACATAAACAACCATGGCAGAACCAGCCCAAAAAAAGCAAAAACAAACTGTTCAGGAGCGCAAGGCGTTTA
TCTCCCGTATCACTAATGAAACTAAAATTCAAATCGCTATTTCGCTGAATGGTGGTTATATTCAAATAAA
AGATTCGATTCTTCCTGCAAAGAAGGATGACGATGTAGCTTCCCAAGCTACTCAGTCACAGGTCATCGAT
ATTCACACAGGTGTTGGCTTTTTGGATCATATGATCCATGCGTTGGCAAAACACTCTGGTTGGTCTCTTA
TTGTTGAATGTATCGGTGACCTGCACATTGACGATCACCATACTACCGAAGATTGCGGTATCGCATTAGG
GCAAGCGTTCAAAGAAGCAATGGGTGCTGTCCGTGGTGTAAAAAGATTCGGTACTGGGTTCGCACCATTG
GATGAGGCGCTATCACGTGCCGTAGTCGATTTATCTAATAGACCATTTGCTGTAATCGACCTTGGATTGA
AGAGAGAGATGATTGGTGATTTATCCACTGAAATGATTCCACACTTTTTGGAAAGTTTCGCGGAGGCGGC
CAGAATTACTTTGCATGTTGATTGTCTGAGAGGTTTCAACGATCACCACAGAAGTGAGAGTGCGTTCAAG
GCTTTGGCTGTTGCCATAAGAGAAGCTATTTCTAGCAATGGCACCAATGACGTTCCCTCAACCAAAGGTG
TTTTGATGTGAAGTACTGACAATAAAAAGATTCTTGTTTTCAAGAACTTGTCATTTGTATAGTTTTTTTA
TATTGTAGTTGTTCTATTTTAATCAAATGTTAGCGTGATTTATATTTTTTTTCGCCTCGACATCATCTGC
CCAGATGCGAAGTTAAGTGCGCAGAAAGTAATATCATGCGTCAATCGTATGTGAATGCTGGTCGCTATAC
TGCTGTCGATTCGATACTAACGCCGCCATCCAGTTTAAACGAGCTCGAATTCATCGATGATATCAGATCC
ACTAGTGGCCTATGCGGCCGCGGATCTGCCGGTCTCCCTATAGTGAGTCGTATTAATTTCGATAAGCCAG
GTTAACCTGCATTAATGAATCGGCCAACGCGCGGGGAGAGGCGGTTTGCGTATTGGGCGCTCTTCCGCTT
CCTCGCTCACTGACTCGCTGCGCTCGGTCGTTCGGCTGCGGCGAGCGGTATCAGCTCACTCAAAGGCGGT
AATACGGTTATCCACAGAATCAGGGGATAACGCAGGAAAGAACATGTGAGCAAAAGGCCAGCAAAAGGCC
AGGAACCGTAAAAAGGCCGCGTTGCTGGCGTTTTTCCATAGGCTCCGCCCCCCTGACGAGCATCACAAAA
ATCGACGCTCAAGTCAGAGGTGGCGAAACCCGACAGGACTATAAAGATACCAGGCGTTTCCCCCTGGAAG
CTCCCTCGTGCGCTCTCCTGTTCCGACCCTGCCGCTTACCGGATACCTGTCCGCCTTTCTCCCTTCGGGA
AGCGTGGCGCTTTCTCAATGCTCACGCTGTAGGTATCTCAGTTCGGTGTAGGTCGTTCGCTCCAAGCTGG
GCTGTGTGCACGAACCCCCCGTTCAGCCCGACCGCTGCGCCTTATCCGGTAACTATCGTCTTGAGTCCAA
CCCGGTAAGACACGACTTATCGCCACTGGCAGCAGCCACTGGTAACAGGATTAGCAGAGCGAGGTATGTA
GGCGGTGCTACAGAGTTCTTGAAGTGGTGGCCTAACTACGGCTACACTAGAAGGACAGTATTTGGTATCT
GCGCTCTGCTGAAGCCAGTTACCTTCGGAAAAAGAGTTGGTAGCTCTTGATCCGGCAAACAAACCACCGC
TGGTAGCGGTGGTTTTTTTGTTTGCAAGCAGCAGATTACGCGCAGAAAAAAAGGATCTCAAGAAGATCCT
TTGATCTTTTCTACGGGGTCTGACGCTCAGTGGAACGAAAACTCACGTTAAGGGATTTTGGTCATGAGAT
TATCAAAAAGGATCTTCACCTAGATCCTTTTAAATTAAAAATGAAGTTTTAAATCAATCTAAAGTATATA
TGAGTAAACTTGGTCTGACAGTTACCAATGCTTAATCAGTGAGGCACCTATCTCAGCGATCTGTCTATTT
CGTTCATCCATAGTTGCCTGACTCCCCGTCGTGTAGATAACTACGATACGGGAGGGCTTACCATCTGGCC
CCAGTGCTGCAATGATACCGCGAGACCCACGCTCACCGGCTCCAGATTTATCAGCAATAAACCAGCCAGC
CGGAAGGGCCGAGCGCAGAAGTGGTCCTGCAACTTTATCCGCCTCCATCCAGTCTATTAATTGTTGCCGG
GAAGCTAGAGTAAGTAGTTCGCCAGTTAATAGTTTGCGCAACGTTGTTGCCATTGCTACAGGCATCGTGG
TGTCACGCTCGTCGTTTGGTATGGCTTCATTCAGCTCCGGTTCCCAACGATCAAGGCGAGTTACATGATC
CCCCATGTTGTGCAAAAAAGCGGTTAGCTCCTTCGGTCCTCCGATCGTTGTCAGAAGTAAGTTGGCCGCA
GTGTTATCACTCATGGTTATGGCAGCACTGCATAATTCTCTTACTGTCATGCCATCCGTAAGATGCTTTT
CTGTGACTGGTGAGTACTCAACCAAGTCATTCTGAGAATAGTGTATGCGGCGACCGAGTTGCTCTTGCCC
GGCGTCAATACGGGATAATACCGCGCCACATAGCAGAACTTTAAAAGTGCTCAT
