>Addgene plasmid #44062 | pTF258 (pFA6a-PSc-6xGly-His3MX) | addgene partial sequence | sequence record 62054 | Sp6 5'-ATTTAGGTGACACTATAG-3'
GCTGCAGGTCGACGGATCCCCGGGTTAATTAACTTGGAAGTATTGTTCCAAGGTCCAGGTGGAGGCGGTG
GAGGCTCTAGAGGTACCCTCGAGGCGCGCCACTTCTAAATAAGCGAATTTCTTATGATTTATGATTTTTA
TTATTAAATAAGTTATAAAAAAAATAAGTGTATACAAATTTTAAAGTGACTCTTAGGTTTTAAAACGAAA
ATTCTTATTCTTGAGTAACTCTTTCCTGTAGGTCAGGTTGCTTTCTCAGGTATAGTATGAGGTCGCTCTT
ATTGACCACACCTCTACCGGCAGATCCGCTAGGGATAACAGGGTAATATAGATCTGTTTAGCTTGCCTCG
TCCCCGCCGGGTCACCCGGCCAGCGACATGGAGGCCCAGAATACCCTCCTTGACAGTCTTGACGTGCGCA
GCTCAGGGGCATGATGTGACTGTCGCCCGTACATTTAGCCCATACATCCCCATGTATAATCATTTGCATC
CATACATTTTGATGGCCGCACGGCGCGAAGCAAAAATTACGGCTCCTCGCTGCAGACCTGCGAGCAGGGA
AACGCTCCCCTCACAGACGCGTTGAATTGTCCCCACGCCGCGCCCCTGTAGAGAAATATAAAAGGTTAGG
ATTTGCCACTGAGGTTCTTCTTTCATATACTTCCTTTTAAAATCTTGCTAGGATACAGTTCTCACATCAC
ATCCGAACATAAACAACCATGGCAGAACCAGCCCAAAAAAAGCAAAAACAAACTGTTCAGGAGCGCAAGG
CGTTTATCTCCCGTATCACTAATGAAACTAAAATTCAAATCGCTATTTCGCTGAATGGTGGTTATATTCA
AATAAAAGATTCGATTCTTCCTGCAA
