>Addgene plasmid #44062 | pTF258 (pFA6a-PSc-6xGly-His3MX) | addgene partial sequence | sequence record 62849 | T7 5'-TAATACGACTCACTATAGGG-3'
GCATAGGCCACTAGTGGATCTGATATCATCGATGAATTCGAGCTCGTTTAAACTGGATGGCGGCGTTAGT
ATCGAATCGACAGCAGTATAGCGACCAGCATTCACATACGATTGACGCATGATATTACTTTCTGCGCACT
TAACTTCGCATCTGGGCAGATGATGTCGAGGCGAAAAAAAATATAAATCACGCTAACATTTGATTAAAAT
AGAACAACTACAATATAAAAAAACTATACAAATGACAAGTTCTTGAAAACAAGAATCTTTTTATTGTCAG
TACTTCACATCAAAACACCTTTGGTTGAGGGAACGTCATTGGTGCCATTGCTAGAAATAGCTTCTCTTAT
GGCAACAGCCAAAGCCTTGAACGCACTCTCACTTCTGTGGTGATCGTTGAAACCTCTCAGACAATCAACA
TGCAAAGTAATTCTGGCCGCCTCCGCGAAACTTTCCAAAAAGTGTGGAATCATTTCAGTGGATAAATCAC
CAATCATCTCTCTCTTCAATCCAAGGTCGATTACAGCAAATGGTCTACTAGATAAATCGACTACGGCACG
TGATAGCGCCTCATCCAATGGTGCGAACCCAGTACCGAATCTTTTTACACCACGGACAGCACCCATTGCT
TCTTTGAACGCTTGCCCTAATGCGATACCGCAATCTTCGGTAGTATGGTGATCGTCAATGTGCAGGTCAC
CAATACATTCAACAATAAGAGACCAACCAGAGTGTTTTGCCAACGCATGGATCATATGATCCAAAAAGCC
AACACCTGTGTGAATATCGATGACCTGTGACTGAGTAGCTTGGGAAGCTACATCGTCATCCTTCTTTGCA
GGAAGAATCGAATCTTTTATTTGAATATA
